>Addgene plasmid #142088 | TFORF2456 | addgene full sequence | sequence record 395704 | Addgene NGS Result
TTAATGTAGTCTTATGCAATACTCTTGTAGTCTTGCAACATGGTAACGATGAGTTAGCAACATGCCTTAC
AAGGAGAGAAAAAGCACCGTGCATGCCGATTGGTGGAAGTAAGGTGGTACGATCGTGCCTTATTAGGAAG
GCAACAGACGGGTCTGACATGGATTGGACGAACCACTGAATTGCCGCATTGCAGAGATATTGTATTTAAG
TGCCTAGCTCGATACATAAACGGGTCTCTCTGGTTAGACCAGATCTGAGCCTGGGAGCTCTCTGGCTAAC
TAGGGAACCCACTGCTTAAGCCTCAATAAAGCTTGCCTTGAGTGCTTCAAGTAGTGTGTGCCCGTCTGTT
GTGTGACTCTGGTAACTAGAGATCCCTCAGACCCTTTTAGTCAGTGTGGAAAATCTCTAGCAGTGGCGCC
CGAACAGGGACTTGAAAGCGAAAGGGAAACCAGAGGAGCTCTCTCGACGCAGGACTCGGCTTGCTGAAGC
GCGCACGGCAAGAGGCGAGGGGCGGCGACTGGTGAGTACGCCAAAAATTTTGACTAGCGGAGGCTAGAAG
GAGAGAGATGGGTGCGAGAGCGTCAGTATTAAGCGGGGGAGAATTAGATCGCGATGGGAAAAAATTCGGT
TAAGGCCAGGGGGAAAGAAAAAATATAAATTAAAACATATAGTATGGGCAAGCAGGGAGCTAGAACGATT
CGCAGTTAATCCTGGCCTGTTAGAAACATCAGAAGGCTGTAGACAAATACTGGGACAGCTACAACCATCC
CTTCAGACAGGATCAGAAGAACTTAGATCATTATATAATACAGTAGCAACCCTCTATTGTGTGCATCAAA
GGATAGAGATAAAAGACACCAAGGAAGCTTTAGACAAGATAGAGGAAGAGCAAAACAAAAGTAAGACCAC
CGCACAGCAAGCGGCCGCTGATCTTCAGACCTGGAGGAGGAGATATGAGGGACAATTGGAGAAGTGAATT
ATATAAATATAAAGTAGTAAAAATTGAACCATTAGGAGTAGCACCCACCAAGGCAAAGAGAAGAGTGGTG
CAGAGAGAAAAAAGAGCAGTGGGAATAGGAGCTTTGTTCCTTGGGTTCTTGGGAGCAGCAGGAAGCACTA
TGGGCGCAGCGTCAATGACGCTGACGGTACAGGCCAGACAATTATTGTCTGGTATAGTGCAGCAGCAGAA
CAATTTGCTGAGGGCTATTGAGGCGCAACAGCATCTGTTGCAACTCACAGTCTGGGGCATCAAGCAGCTC
CAGGCAAGAATCCTGGCTGTGGAAAGATACCTAAAGGATCAACAGCTCCTGGGGATTTGGGGTTGCTCTG
GAAAACTCATTTGCACCACTGCTGTGCCTTGGAATGCTAGTTGGAGTAATAAATCTCTGGAACAGATTTG
GAATCACACGACCTGGATGGAGTGGGACAGAGAAATTAACAATTACACAAGCTTAATACACTCCTTAATT
GAAGAATCGCAAAACCAGCAAGAAAAGAATGAACAAGAATTATTGGAATTAGATAAATGGGCAAGTTTGT
GGAATTGGTTTAACATAACAAATTGGCTGTGGTATATAAAATTATTCATAATGATAGTAGGAGGCTTGGT
AGGTTTAAGAATAGTTTTTGCTGTACTTTCTATAGTGAATAGAGTTAGGCAGGGATATTCACCATTATCG
TTTCAGACCCACCTCCCAACCCCGAGGGGACCCATGCATTGCATCTCAATTAGTCAGCAACCAGGTGTGG
AAAGTCCCCAGGCTCCCCAGCAGGCAGAAGTATGCAAAGCATGCGTCTCAATTAGTCAGCAACCATAGTC
CCGCCCCTAACTCCGCCCATCCCGCCCCTAACTCCGCCCAGTTCCGCCCATTCTCCGCCCCATGGCTGAC
TAATTTTTTTTATTTATGCAGAGGCCGAGGCCGCCTCGGCCTCTGAGCTATTCCAGAAGTAGTGAGGAGG
CTTTTTTGGAGGCCTAGGCTTTTGCAAAAAGCTTTCTAGAGGTACCACCGGAGCTTACCATGACCGAGTA
CAAGCCCACGGTGCGCCTCGCCACCCGCGACGACGTCCCCAGGGCCGTACGCACCCTCGCCGCCGCGTTC
GCCGACTACCCCGCCACGCGCCACACCGTCGATCCGGACCGCCACATCGAGCGGGTCACCGAGCTGCAAG
AACTCTTCCTCACGCGCGTCGGGCTCGACATCGGCAAGGTGTGGGTCGCGGACGACGGCGCCGCCGTGGC
GGTCTGGACCACGCCGGAGAGCGTCGAAGCGGGGGCGGTGTTCGCCGAGATCGGCCCGCGCATGGCCGAG
TTGAGCGGTTCCCGGCTGGCCGCGCAGCAACAGATGGAAGGCCTCCTGGCGCCGCACCGGCCCAAGGAGC
CCGCGTGGTTCCTGGCCACCGTCGGCGTCTCGCCCGACCACCAGGGCAAGGGTCTGGGCAGCGCCGTCGT
GCTCCCCGGAGTGGAGGCGGCCGAGCGCGCCGGGGTGCCCGCCTTCCTGGAGACCTCCGCGCCCCGCAAC
CTCCCCTTCTACGAGCGGCTCGGCTTCACCGTCACCGCCGACGTCGAGGTGCCCGAAGGACCGCGCACCT
GGTGCATGACCCGCAAGCCCGGTGCCAGTTAACGAATTCTAGATCTTGAGACAAATGGCAGTATTCATCC
ACAATTTTAAAAGAAAAGGGGGGATTGGGGGGTACAGTGCAGGGGAAAGAATAGTAGACATAATAGCAAC
AGACATACAAACTAAAGAATTACAAAAACAAATTACAAAAATTCAAAATTTTCGGGTTTATTACAGGGAC
AGCAGAGATCCACTTTGGCGCCGGCTCGAGGCCTGCAGGTGCAAAGATGGATAAAGTTTTAAACAGAGAG
GAATCTTTGCAGCTAATGGACCTTCTAGGTCTTGAAAGGAGTGGGAATTGGCTCCGGTGCCCGTCAGTGG
GCAGAGCGCACATCGCCCACAGTCCCCGAGAAGTTGGGGGGAGGGGTCGGCAATTGAACCGGTGCCTAGA
GAAGGTGGCGCGGGGTAAACTGGGAAAGTGATGTCGTGTACTGGCTCCGCCTTTTTCCCGAGGGTGGGGG
AGAACCGTATATAAGTGCAGTAGTCGCCGTGAACGTTCTTTTTCGCAACGGGTTTGCCGCCAGAACACAG
GTAAGTGCCGTGTGTGGTTCCCGCGGGCCTGGCCTCTTTACGGGTTATGGCCCTTGCGTGCCTTGAATTA
CTTCCACCTGGCTGCAGTACGTGATTCTTGATCCCGAGCTTCGGGTTGGAAGTGGGTGGGAGAGTTCGAG
GCCTTGCGCTTAAGGAGCCCCTTCGCCTCGTGCTTGAGTTGAGGCCTGGCCTGGGCGCTGGGGCCGCCGC
GTGCGAATCTGGTGGCACCTTCGCGCCTGTCTCGCTGCTTTCGATAAGTCTCTAGCCATTTAAAATTTTT
GATGACCTGCTGCGACGCTTTTTTTCTGGCAAGATAGTCTTGTAAATGCGGGCCAAGATCTGCACACTGG
TATTTCGGTTTTTGGGGCCGCGGGCGGCGACGGGGCCCGTGCGTCCCAGCGCACATGTTCGGCGAGGCGG
GGCCTGCGAGCGCGGCCACCGAGAATCGGACGGGGGTAGTCTCAAGCTGGCCGGCCTGCTCTGGTGCCTG
GCCTCGCGCCGCCGTGTATCGCCCCGCCCTGGGCGGCAAGGCTGGCCCGGTCGGCACCAGTTGCGTGAGC
GGAAAGATGGCCGCTTCCCGGCCCTGCTGCAGGGAGCTCAAAATGGAGGACGCGGCGCTCGGGAGAGCGG
GCGGGTGAGTCACCCACACAAAGGAAAAGGGCCTTTCCGTCCTCAGCCGTCGCTTCATGTGACTCCACGG
AGTACCGGGCGCCGTCCAGGCACCTCGATTAGTTCTCGAGCTTTTGGAGTACGTCGTCTTTAGGTTGGGG
GGAGGGGTTTTATGCGATGGAGTTTCCCCACACTGAGTGGGTGGAGACTGAAGTTAGGCCAGCTTGGCAC
TTGATGTAATTCTCCTTGGAATTTGCCCTTTTTGAGTTTGGATCTTGGTTCATTCTCAAGCCTCAGACAG
TGGTTCAAAGTTTTTTTCTTCCATTTCAGGTGTCGTGAGGCTAGCACCGCCACCATGGGAACCCCAAAGC
CACGGATCCTGCCCTGGCTGGTGTCGCAGCTGGACCTGGGGCAACTGGAGGGCGTGGCCTGGGTGAACAA
GAGCCGCACGCGCTTCCGCATCCCTTGGAAGCACGGCCTACGGCAGGATGCACAGCAGGAGGATTTCGGA
ATCTTCCAGGCCTGGGCCGAGGCCACTGGTGCATATGTTCCCGGGAGGGATAAGCCAGACCTGCCAACCT
GGAAGAGGAATTTCCGCTCTGCCCTCAACCGCAAAGAAGGGTTGCGTTTAGCAGAGGACCGGAGCAAGGA
CCCTCACGACCCACATAAAATCTACGAGTTTGTGAACTCAGGAGTTGGGGACTTTTCCCAGCCAGACACC
TCTCCGGACACCAATGGTGGAGGCAGTACTTCTGATACCCAGGAAGACATTCTGGATGAGTTACTGGGTA
ACATGGTGTTGGCCCCACTCCCAGATCCGGGACCCCCAAGCCTGGCTGTAGCCCCTGAGCCCTGCCCTCA
GCCCCTGCGGAGCCCCAGCTTGGACAATCCCACTCCCTTCCCAAACCTGGGGCCCTCTGAGAACCCACTG
AAGCGGCTGTTGGTGCCGGGGGAAGATCTGATTACCTTCACGGAAGGAAGCGGACGCTCACCACGCTATG
CCCTCTGGTTCTGTGTGGGGGAGTCATGGCCCCAGGACCAGCCGTGGACCAAGAGGCTCGTGATGGTCAA
GGTTGTGCCCACGTGCCTCAGGGCCTTGGTAGAAATGGCCCGGGTAGGGGGTGCCTCCTCCCTGGAGAAT
ACTGTGGACCTGCACATTTCCAACAGCCACCCACTCTCCCTCACCTCCGACCAGTACAAGGCCTACCTGC
AGGACTTGGTGGAGGGCATGGATTTCCAGGGCCCTGGGGAGAGCTAGTAATGAACTAGTCCGTAACTTGA
AAGTATTTCGATTTCTTGGCTTTATATATCTTGTGGAAAGGACGAGACGCTACCGGAAACCACAGACGGA
CGCGTTAAGTCGACAATCAACCTCTGGATTACAAAATTTGTGAAAGATTGACTGGTATTCTTAACTATGT
TGCTCCTTTTACGCTATGTGGATACGCTGCTTTAATGCCTTTGTATCATGCTATTGCTTCCCGTATGGCT
TTCATTTTCTCCTCCTTGTATAAATCCTGGTTGCTGTCTCTTTATGAGGAGTTGTGGCCCGTTGTCAGGC
AACGTGGCGTGGTGTGCACTGTGTTTGCTGACGCAACCCCCACTGGTTGGGGCATTGCCACCACCTGTCA
GCTCCTTTCCGGGACTTTCGCTTTCCCCCTCCCTATTGCCACGGCGGAACTCATCGCCGCCTGCCTTGCC
CGCTGCTGGACAGGGGCTCGGCTGTTGGGCACTGACAATTCCGTGGTGTTGTCGGGGAAATCATCGTCCT
TTCCTTGGCTGCTCGCCTGTGTTGCCACCTGGATTCTGCGCGGGACGTCCTTCTGCTACGTCCCTTCGGC
CCTCAATCCAGCGGACCTTCCTTCCCGCGGCCTGCTGCCGGCTCTGCGGCCTCTTCCGCGTCTTCGCCTT
CGCCCTCAGACGAGTCGGATCTCCCTTTGGGCCGCCTCCCCGCGTCGACTTTAAGACCAATGACTTACAA
GGCAGCTGTAGATCTTAGCCACTTTTTAAAAGAAAAGGGGGGACTGGAAGGGCTAATTCACTCCCAACGA
AGACAAGATCTGCTTTTTGCTTGTACTGGGTCTCTCTGGTTAGACCAGATCTGAGCCTGGGAGCTCTCTG
GCTAACTAGGGAACCCACTGCTTAAGCCTCAATAAAGCTTGCCTTGAGTGCTTCAAGTAGTGTGTGCCCG
TCTGTTGTGTGACTCTGGTAACTAGAGATCCCTCAGACCCTTTTAGTCAGTGTGGAAAATCTCTAGCAGT
ACGTATAGTAGTTCATGTCATCTTATTATTCAGTATTTATAACTTGCAAAGAAATGAATATCAGAGAGTG
AGAGGAACTTGTTTATTGCAGCTTATAATGGTTACAAATAAAGCAATAGCATCACAAATTTCACAAATAA
AGCATTTTTTTCACTGCATTCTAGTTGTGGTTTGTCCAAACTCATCAATGTATCTTATCATGTCTGGCTC
TAGCTATCCCGCCCCTAACTCCGCCCATCCCGCCCCTAACTCCGCCCAGTTCCGCCCATTCTCCGCCCCA
TGGCTGACTAATTTTTTTTATTTATGCAGAGGCCGAGGCCGCCTCGGCCTCTGAGCTATTCCAGAAGTAG
TGAGGAGGCTTTTTTGGAGGCCTAGGGACGTACCCAATTCGCCCTATAGTGAGTCGTATTACGCGCGCTC
ACTGGCCGTCGTTTTACAACGTCGTGACTGGGAAAACCCTGGCGTTACCCAACTTAATCGCCTTGCAGCA
CATCCCCCTTTCGCCAGCTGGCGTAATAGCGAAGAGGCCCGCACCGATCGCCCTTCCCAACAGTTGCGCA
GCCTGAATGGCGAATGGG
[124 nt withheld, positions 6599-6722]
C
[91 nt withheld, positions 6724-6814]
A
[49 nt withheld, positions 6816-6864]
CCTTTGACGTTGGAGTCCACGTTCTTT
[37 nt withheld, positions 6892-6928]
ACCCTATCTCGGTCTATTCTTTTGATTTATAAGGGATTTTGCCGATTTCGGCCTATTGGTTAAAAAATGA
GCTGATTTAACAAAAATTTAACGCGAATTTTAACAAAATATTAACGCTTACAATTTAGGTGGCACTTTTC
GGGGAAATGTGCGCGGAACCCCTATTTGTTTATTTTTCTAAATACATTCAAATATGTATCCGCTCATGAG
ACAATAACCCTGATAAATGCTTCAATAATATTGAAAAAGGAAGAGTATGAGTATTCAACATTTCCGTGTC
GCCCTTATTCCCTTTTTTGCGGCATTTTGCCTTCCTGTTTTTGCTCACCCAGAAACGCTGGTGAAAGTAA
AAGATGCTGAAGATCAGTTGGGTGCACGAGTGGGTTACATCGAACTGGATCTCAACAGCGGTAAGATCCT
TGAGAGTTTTCGCCCCGAAGAACGTTTTCCAATGATGAGCACTTTTAAAGTTCTGCTATGTGGCGCGGTA
TTATCCCGTATTGACGCCGGGCAAGAGCAACTCGGTCGCCGCATACACTATTCTCAGAATGACTTGGTTG
AGTACTCACCAGTCACAGAAAAGCATCTTACGGATGGCATGACAGTAAGAGAATTATGCAGTGCTGCCAT
AACCATGAGTGATAACACTGCGGCCAACTTACTTCTGACAACGATCGGAGGACCGAAGGAGCTAACCGCT
TTTTTGCACAACATGGGGGATCATGTAACTCGCCTTGATCGTTGGGAACCGGAGCTGAATGAAGCCATAC
CAAACGACGAGCGTGACACCACGATGCCTGTAGCAATGGCAACAACGTTGCGCAAACTATTAACTGGCGA
ACTACTTACTCTAGCTTCCCGGCAACAATTAATAGACTGGATGGAGGCGGATAAAGTTGCAGGACCACTT
CTGCGCTCGGCCCTTCCGGCTGGCTGGTTTATTGCTGATAAATCTGGAGCCGGTGAGCGTGGGTCTCGCG
GTATCATTGCAGCACTGGGGCCAGATGGTAAGCCCTCCCGTATCGTAGTTATCTACACGACGGGGAGTCA
GGCAACTATGGATGAACGAAATAGACAGATCGCTGAGATAGGTGCCTCACTGATTAAGCATTGGTAACTG
TCAGACCAAGTTTACTCATATATACTTTAGATTGATTTAAAACTTCATTTTTAATTTAAAAGGATCTAGG
TGAAGATCCTTTTTGATAATCTCATGACCAAAATCCCTTAACGTGAGTTTTCGTTCCACTGAGCGTCAGA
CCCCGTAGAAAAGATCAAAGGATCTTCTTGAGATCCTTTTTTTCTGCGCGTAATCTGCTGCTTGCAAACA
AAAAAACCACCGCTACCAGCGGTGGTTTGTTTGCCGGATCAAGAGCTACCAACTCTTTTTCCGAAGGTAA
CTGGCTTCAGCAGAGCGCAGATACCAAATACTGTTCTTCTAGTGTAGCCGTAGTTAGGCCACCACTTCAA
GAACTCTGTAGCACCGCCTACATACCTCGCTCTGCTAATCCTGTTACCAGTGGCTGCTGCCAGTGGCGAT
AAGTCGTGTCTTACCGGGTTGGACTCAAGACGATAGTTACCGGATAAGGCGCAGCGGTCGGGCTGAACGG
GGGGTTCGTGCACACAGCCCAGCTTGGAGCGAACGACCTACACCGAACTGAGATACCTACAGCGTGAGCT
ATGAGAAAGCGCCACGCTTCCCGAAGGGAGAAAGGCGGACAGGTATCCGGTAAGCGGCAGGGTCGGAACA
GGAGAGCGCACGAGGGAGCTTCCAGGGGGAAACGCCTGGTATCTTTATAGTCCTGTCGGGTTTCGCCACC
TCTGACTTGAGCGTCGATTTTTGTGATGCTCGTCAGGGGGGCGGAGCCTATGGAAAAACGCCAGCAACGC
GGCCTTTTTACGGTTCCTGGCCTTTTGCTGGCCTTTTGCTCACATGTTCTTTCCTGCGTTATCCCCTGAT
TCTGTGGATAACCGTATTACCGCCTTTGAGTGAGCTGATACCGCTCGCCGCAGCCGAACGACCGAGCGCA
GCGAGTCAGTGAGCGAGGAAGCGGAAGAGCGCCCAATACGCAAACCGCCTCTCCCCGCGCGTTGGCCGAT
TCATTAATGCAGCTGGCACGACAGGTTTCCCGACTGGAAAGCGGGCAGTGAGCGCAACGCAATTAATGTG
AGTTAGCTCACTCATTAGGCACCCCAGGCTTTACACTTTATGCTTCCGGCTCGTATGTTGTGTGGAATTG
TGAGCGGATAACAATTTCACACAGGAAACAGCTATGACCATGATTACGCCAAGCGCGCAATTAACCCTCA
CTAAAGGGAACAAAAGCTGGAGCTGCAAGC
Features (pLannotate 1.2.2; 31 found; start..end, strand, type, name):
      5..231     +  promoter       RSV promoter: Rous sarcoma virus enhancer/promoter
    232..412     +  LTR            5' LTR (truncated): truncated 5' long terminal repeat (LTR) from HIV-1
    459..584     +  misc_feature   HIV-1 Ψ: packaging signal of human immunodeficiency virus type 1
    568..931     +  CDS            HIV-1 gag (fragment): gag protein from human immunodeficiency virus 1; gag
   1077..1310    +  misc_feature   RRE: The Rev response element (RRE) of HIV-1 allows for Rev-dependent mRNA export from the nucleus to the cytoplasm.
   1687..1713    +  CDS            Rev (fragment): human immunodeficiency virus 1 (HIV-1) Rev protein; rev; enhances nuclear export of unspliced and incompletely spliced viral mRNAs
   1720..1743    +  promoter       SV40 promoter (fragment): SV40 early promoter
   1744..1815    +  promoter       SV40 promoter (fragment): SV40 enhancer and early promoter
   1839..1974    +  rep_origin     SV40 ori: SV40 origin of replication
   2020..2616    +  CDS            PuroR (fragment): puromycin N-acetyltransferase; pac from Streptomyces; confers resistance to puromycin
   2665..2782    +  misc_feature   cPPT/CTS: central polypurine tract and central termination sequence of HIV-1
   2847..2913    +  CDS            small t antigen (fragment): SV40 (simian virus 40) small t antigen
   2920..4098    +  promoter       EF-1α promoter: strong constitutive promoter for human elongation factor EF-1α
   4115..5014    +  CDS            IRF3 (fragment): IRF3_HUMAN - Experimental evidence at protein level: Swiss-Prot protein existence level 1. Key transcriptional regulator of type I interferon (IFN)- dependent immune responses which plays a critical role in the innate immune response against DNA and RNA viruses (PubMed:22394562, PubMed:25636800, PubMed:27302953). Regulates the transcription of type I IFN genes (IFN-alpha and IFN-beta) and IFN-stimulated genes (ISG) by binding to an interferon-stimulated response element (ISRE) in their promoters (PubMed:11846977, PubMed:16846591, PubMed:16979567, PubMed:20049431, PubMed:32972995). Acts as a mo
   5030..5083    +  promoter       U6 promoter (fragment): RNA polymerase III promoter for human U6 snRNA
   5125..5713    +  misc_feature   WPRE: woodchuck hepatitis virus posttranscriptional regulatory element
   5764..5783    +  misc_feature   cPPT/CTS (fragment): central polypurine tract and central termination sequence of HIV-1
   5785..6018    +  LTR            3' LTR (ΔU3): self-inactivating 3' long terminal repeat (LTR) from HIV-1
   6096..6217    +  polyA_signal   SV40 poly(A) signal: SV40 polyadenylation signal
   6257..6392    +  rep_origin     SV40 ori: SV40 origin of replication
   6413..6431    -  promoter       T7 promoter: promoter for bacteriophage T7 RNA polymerase
   6439..6594    +  CDS            lacZα (fragment): LacZα fragment of β-galactosidase; lacZ fragment
   6599..7027    +  rep_origin     f1 ori (sequence partly withheld): f1 bacteriophage origin of replication; arrow indicates direction of (+) strand synthesis
   7080..7184    +  promoter       AmpR promoter: bla
   7185..8045    +  CDS            AmpR: β-lactamase; bla; confers resistance to ampicillin, carbenicillin, and related antibiotics
   8216..8804    +  rep_origin     ori: high-copy-number ColE1/pMB1/pBR322/pUC origin of replication
   8987..9079    +  CDS            lacI (fragment): lac repressor; lacI; The lac repressor binds to the lac operator to inhibit transcription in E. coli. This inhibition can be relieved by adding lactose or isopropyl-β-D-thiogalactopyranoside (IPTG).
   9092..9113    +  protein_bind   CAP binding site: CAP binding activates transcription in the presence of cAMP. E. coli catabolite activator protein
   9128..9158    +  promoter       lac promoter: promoter for the E. coli lac operon
   9166..9182    +  protein_bind   lac operator: The lac repressor binds to the lac operator to inhibit transcription in E. coli. This inhibition can be relieved by adding lactose or isopropyl-β-D-thiogalactopyranoside (IPTG). lac repressor encoded by lacI
   9227..9245    +  promoter       T3 promoter: promoter for bacteriophage T3 RNA polymerase
