[The description below was written by a language model from this plasmid's Addgene catalogue record and pLannotate feature annotations shown in this document.]
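Description:
TFORF2456 is a lentiviral mammalian expression plasmid built on the pLX_TRC317 backbone and carrying a human IRF3 open reading frame, one member of a barcoded transcription factor ORF collection. It is propagated in E. coli through a high-copy ColE1/pUC-type origin with ampicillin selection (AmpR under its own bla promoter). The backbone also retains an f1 origin and remnants of a lac/lacZα cloning region flanked by T3 and T7 promoters. The depositor notes that the plasmid can recombine, as is common for LTR-containing vectors.

The transfer cassette has a third-generation, self-inactivating layout. An RSV promoter drives a truncated HIV-1 5' LTR, followed by the Ψ packaging signal with a gag fragment, the Rev response element, a cPPT/CTS, WPRE and a ΔU3 3' LTR, with an SV40 polyadenylation signal downstream. Within the provirus, an SV40 early promoter/origin region sits directly upstream of a puromycin N-acetyltransferase gene, allowing selection of transduced cells. Downstream, the EF-1α promoter drives the IRF3 insert. This corresponds to a specific isoform listed by the depositor, and the annotation matches it to IRF3 over only part of the reference protein. IRF3 is a key regulator of type I interferon and interferon-stimulated gene transcription. WPRE after the ORF enhances transcript expression. The short U6 promoter fragment annotated between the ORF and WPRE is probably a residual or primer-site sequence rather than a functional promoter.

According to the record, each ORF in the collection is paired with a unique 24-bp barcode. The barcode is not annotated in the feature table, so its position is not stated. The barcodes allow the overexpressed factor to be identified in pooled screens, such as directed differentiation studies.
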