Addgene plasmid #142088: TFORF2456
Purpose: Lentiviral vector for overexpressing transcription factor ORFs with unique 24-bp barcodes. Barcodes facilitate identification of transcription factors in pooled screens.
Depositing lab: Feng Zhang. Depositing organization: Broad Institute. Publication: A transcription factor atlas of directed differentiation. Joung J, Ma S, Tay T, Geiger-Schuller KR, Kirchgatterer PC, Verdine VK, Guo B, Arias-Garcia MA, Allen WE, Singh A, Kuksenko O, Abudayyeh OO, Gootenberg JS, Fu Z, Macrae RK, Buenrostro JD, Regev A, Zhang F. Cell. 2023 Jan 5;186(1):209-229.e26. doi: 10.1016/j.cell.2022.11.026. PubMed 36608654.
Backbone
  Vector backbone: pLX_TRC317
  Backbone manufacturer: Broad Institute Genetic Perturbation Platform
  Backbone size w/o insert (bp): 8264
  Vector type: Mammalian Expression, Lentiviral
  Selectable markers: Puromycin
Growth in bacteria
  Bacterial resistance: Ampicillin, 100 μg/mL
  Growth temperature: 37°C
  Growth strain: NEB Stable
  Copy number: High Copy
Gene/Insert
  Gene/Insert name: IRF3
  Species: H. sapiens (human)
  Insert size (bp): 1004
  Entrez Gene: IRF3 (a.k.a. IIAE7)
  Promoter: EF1a
  Cloning method: Unknown
  Sequencing primers: 5′ GGGTGGAGACTGAAGTTAGGCCAG; 3′ CACATAGCGTAAAAGGAGCAACATAG
Terms and licenses: Academic/Nonprofit Terms; Industry Terms: Not Available to Industry
Depositor comments: NM_001197124,ENST00000599223 . The transcription factor ORF portion of this plasmid was synthesized by Genewiz. Please test multiple small colonies in case of plasmid recombination. To make this collection available in a timely manner, a portion of this collection was not fully sequenced by Addgene. If an Addgene verified full plasmid sequence is not available, please contact us prior to placing an order to request the full sequence.
How to cite: TFORF2456 was a gift from Feng Zhang (Addgene plasmid # 142088 ; http://n2t.net/addgene:142088 ; RRID:Addgene_142088)
