>Addgene plasmid #142088 | TFORF2456 | depositor partial sequence | sequence record 278401 | Insert
ACCGCCACCATGGGAACCCCAAAGCCACGGATCCTGCCCTGGCTGGTGTCGCAGCTGGACCTGGGGCAAC
TGGAGGGCGTGGCCTGGGTGAACAAGAGCCGCACGCGCTTCCGCATCCCTTGGAAGCACGGCCTACGGCA
GGATGCACAGCAGGAGGATTTCGGAATCTTCCAGGCCTGGGCCGAGGCCACTGGTGCATATGTTCCCGGG
AGGGATAAGCCAGACCTGCCAACCTGGAAGAGGAATTTCCGCTCTGCCCTCAACCGCAAAGAAGGGTTGC
GTTTAGCAGAGGACCGGAGCAAGGACCCTCACGACCCACATAAAATCTACGAGTTTGTGAACTCAGGAGT
TGGGGACTTTTCCCAGCCAGACACCTCTCCGGACACCAATGGTGGAGGCAGTACTTCTGATACCCAGGAA
GACATTCTGGATGAGTTACTGGGTAACATGGTGTTGGCCCCACTCCCAGATCCGGGACCCCCAAGCCTGG
CTGTAGCCCCTGAGCCCTGCCCTCAGCCCCTGCGGAGCCCCAGCTTGGACAATCCCACTCCCTTCCCAAA
CCTGGGGCCCTCTGAGAACCCACTGAAGCGGCTGTTGGTGCCGGGGGAAGATCTGATTACCTTCACGGAA
GGAAGCGGACGCTCACCACGCTATGCCCTCTGGTTCTGTGTGGGGGAGTCATGGCCCCAGGACCAGCCGT
GGACCAAGAGGCTCGTGATGGTCAAGGTTGTGCCCACGTGCCTCAGGGCCTTGGTAGAAATGGCCCGGGT
AGGGGGTGCCTCCTCCCTGGAGAATACTGTGGACCTGCACATTTCCAACAGCCACCCACTCTCCCTCACC
TCCGACCAGTACAAGGCCTACCTGCAGGACTTGGTGGAGGGCATGGATTTCCAGGGCCCTGGGGAGAGCT
AGTAATGAACTAGTCCGTAACTTGAAAGTATTTCGATTTCTTGGCTTTATATATCTTGTGGAAAGGACGA
GACGCTACCGGAAACCACAGACGG
