>Addgene plasmid #142088 | TFORF2456 | depositor partial sequence | sequence record 278402 | Barcode
GACGCTACCGGAAACCACAGACGG
